>Addgene plasmid #224759 | pGEMHE:mTREK-1(tandem wt-S131C) | addgene full sequence | sequence record 445049 | Addgene NGS Result
GAAGATCCTTTGATCTTTTCTACGGGGTCTGACGCTCAGTGGAACGAAAACTCACGTTAAGGGATTTTGG
TCATGAGATTATCAAAAAGGATCTTCACCTAGATCCTTTTAAATTAAAAATGAAGTTTTAAATCAATCTA
AAGTATATATGAGTAAACTTGGTCTGACAGTTACCAATGCTTAATCAGTGAGGCACCTATCTCAGCGATC
TGTCTATTTCGTTCATCCATAGTTGCCTGACTCCCCGTCGTGTAGATAACTACGATACGGGAGGGCTTAC
CATCTGGCCCCAGTGCTGCAATGATACCGCGAGACCCACGCTCACCGGCTCCAGATTTATCAGCAATAAA
CCAGCCAGCCGGAAGGGCCGAGCGCAGAAGTGGTCCTGCAACTTTATCCGCCTCCATCCAGTCTATTAAT
TGTTGCCGGGAAGCTAGAGTAAGTAGTTCGCCAGTTAATAGTTTGCGCAACGTTGTTGCCATTGCTACAG
GCATCGTGGTGTCACGCTCGTCGTTTGGTATGGCTTCATTCAGCTCCGGTTCCCAACGATCAAGGCGAGT
TACATGATCCCCCATGTTGTGCAAAAAAGCGGTTAGCTCCTTCGGTCCTCCGATCGTTGTCAGAAGTAAG
TTGGCCGCAGTGTTATCACTCATGGTTATGGCAGCACTGCATAATTCTCTTACTGTCATGCCATCCGTAA
GATGCTTTTCTGTGACTGGTGAGTACTCAACCAAGTCATTCTGAGAATAGTGTATGCGGCGACCGAGTTG
CTCTTGCCCGGCGTCAATACGGGATAATACCGCGCCACATAGCAGAACTTTAAAAGTGCTCATCATTGGA
AAACGTTCTTCGGGGCGAAAACTCTCAAGGATCTTACCGCTGTTGAGATCCAGTTCGATGTAACCCACTC
GTGCACCCAACTGATCTTCAGCATCTTTTACTTTCACCAGCGTTTCTGGGTGAGCAAAAACAGGAAGGCA
AAATGCCGCAAAAAAGGGAATAAGGGCGACACGGAAATGTTGAATACTCATACTCTTCCTTTTTCAATAT
TATTGAAGCATTTATCAGGGTTATTGTCTCATGAGCGGATACATATTTGAATGTATTTAGAAAAATAAAC
AAATAGGGGTTCCGCGCACATTTCCCCGAAAAGTGCCACCTGACGTCTAAGAAACCATTATTATCATGAC
ATTAACCTATAAAAATAGGCGTATCACGAGGCCCTTTCGTCTCGCGCGTTTCGGTGATGACGGTGAAAAC
CTCTGACACATGCAGCTCCCGGAGACGGTCACAGCTTGTCTGTAAGCGGATGCCGGGAGCAGACAAGCCC
GTCAGGGCGCGTCAGCGGGTGTTGGCGGGTGTCGGGGCTGGCTTAACTATGCGGCATCAGAGCAGATTGT
ACTGAGAGTGCACCATATGCGGTGTGAAATACCGCACAGATGCGTAAGGAGAAAATACCGCATCAGGCGC
CATTCGCCATTCAGGCTGCGCAACTGTTGGGAAGGGCGATCGGTGCGGGCCTCTTCGCTATTACGCCAGC
TGGCGAAAGGGGGATGTGCTGCAAGGCGATTAAGTTGGGTAACGCCAGGGTTTTCCCAGTCACGACGTTG
TAAAACGACGGCCAGTGAATTGTAATACGACTCACTATAGGGCGAATTAATTCGAGCTCGGTACCCAGCT
TGCTTGTTCTTTTTGCAGAAGCTCAGAATAAACGCTCAACTTTGGCAGATCAATTCCCCGGGGATCCGAA
TTCTCTAGAGCAAGCTTATGGCGGCCCCTGACTTGCTGGATCCCAAGTCTGCTGCTCAGAACTCCAAACC
GAGGCTCTCATTCTCCTCAAAACCCACCGTGCTTGCTTCCCGGGTGGAGAGTGACTCGGCCATTAATGTT
ATGAAATGGAAGACGGTCTCCACGATTTTCCTGGTGGTCGTCCTCTACCTGATCATCGGAGCCACGGTGT
TCAAGGCATTGGAGCAGCCTCAGGAGATTTCCCAGAGGACCACCATTGTGATCCAGAAGCAGACCTTCAT
AGCCCAGCATGCCTGCGTCAACTCCACCGAGCTGGACGAACTCATCCAGCAAATAGTGGCAGCAATAAAC
GCAGGAATTATCCCCTTAGGAAACAGCTCCAATCAAGTTAGTCACTGGGACCTCGGAAGCTCTTTCTTCT
TTGCTGGTACTGTTATCACAACCATAGGATTTGGAAACATCTCCCCACGAACTGAAGGTGGAAAAATATT
CTGCATCATCTATGCCTTGCTGGGAATTCCCCTCTTTGGCTTTCTACTGGCTGGGGTTGGTGATCAGCTA
GGAACTATATTTGGAAAAGGAATTGCCAAAGTGGAAGACACATTTATTAAGTGGAATGTTAGTCAGACGA
AGATTCGTATCATCTCCACCATCATCTTCATCCTGTTTGGCTGTGTCCTCTTTGTGGCTCTCCCTGCGGT
CATATTCAAGCACATAGAAGGCTGGAGCGCCCTGGACGCTATCTATTTTGTGGTTATCACTCTGACGACC
ATTGGATTTGGAGACTACGTGGCAGGTGGATCAGACATTGAATATCTGGACTTCTACAAGCCTGTGGTGT
GGTTCTGGATCCTCGTTGGGCTGGCCTACTTTGCAGCTGTTCTGAGCATGATTGGGGACTGGCTACGGGT
GATCTCTAAGAAGACGAAGGAAGAGGTGGGAGAGTTCAGAGCGCATGCCGCTGAGTGGACAGCCAATGTC
ACGGCCGAGTTCAAGGAAACGAGGAGGCGGCTGAGCGTGGAGATCTACGACAAGTTCCAGCGTGCCACAT
CCGTGAAGCGGAAGCTCTCCGCAGAGCTGGCGGGCAACCACAACCAGGAACTGACTCCGTGTCGTCGCAC
CCTGTCTGTGAACCACCTGACCAGCGAGAGGGAAGTCCTGCCTCCCTTGCTGAAGGCTGAGAGCATCTAT
CTGAACGGTCTGACACCACACTGTGCTGGTGAGGACATAGCTGTCATTGAGAACATGAAGGCGGCCGCTG
GTAGTGGTGGATCAGGAGGTTCCGGCGGCTCTAGTGGATCGAGTGGGTCTATGGCGGCCCCTGACTTGCT
GGATCCCAAGTCTGCTGCTCAGAACTCCAAACCGAGGCTCTCATTCTCCTCAAAACCCACCGTGCTTGCT
TCCCGGGTGGAGAGTGACTCGGCCATTAATGTTATGAAATGGAAGACGGTCTCCACGATTTTCCTGGTGG
TCGTCCTCTACCTGATCATCGGAGCCACGGTGTTCAAGGCATTGGAGCAGCCTCAGGAGATTTCCCAGAG
GACCACCATTGTGATCCAGAAGCAGACCTTCATAGCCCAGCATGCCTGCGTCAACTCCACCGAGCTGGAC
GAACTCATCCAGCAAATAGTGGCAGCAATAAACGCAGGAATTATCCCCTTAGGAAACAGCTCCAATCAAG
TTAGTCACTGGGACCTCGGATGCTCTTTCTTCTTTGCTGGTACTGTTATCACAACCATAGGATTTGGAAA
CATCTCCCCACGAACTGAAGGTGGAAAAATATTCTGCATCATCTATGCCTTGCTGGGAATTCCCCTCTTT
GGCTTTCTACTGGCTGGGGTTGGTGATCAGCTAGGAACTATATTTGGAAAAGGAATTGCCAAAGTGGAAG
ACACATTTATTAAGTGGAATGTTAGTCAGACGAAGATTCGTATCATCTCCACCATCATCTTCATCCTGTT
TGGCTGTGTCCTCTTTGTGGCTCTCCCTGCGGTCATATTCAAGCACATAGAAGGCTGGAGCGCCCTGGAC
GCTATCTATTTTGTGGTTATCACTCTGACGACCATTGGATTTGGAGACTACGTGGCAGGTGGATCAGACA
TTGAATATCTGGACTTCTACAAGCCTGTGGTGTGGTTCTGGATCCTCGTTGGGCTGGCCTACTTTGCAGC
TGTTCTGAGCATGATTGGGGACTGGCTACGGGTGATCTCTAAGAAGACGAAGGAAGAGGTGGGAGAGTTC
AGAGCGCATGCCGCTGAGTGGACAGCCAATGTCACGGCCGAGTTCAAGGAAACGAGGAGGCGGCTGAGCG
TGGAGATCTACGACAAGTTCCAGCGTGCCACATCCGTGAAGCGGAAGCTCTCCGCAGAGCTGGCGGGCAA
CCACAACCAGGAACTGACTCCGTGTCGTCGCACCCTGTCTGTGAACCACCTGACCAGCGAGAGGGAAGTC
CTGCCTCCCTTGCTGAAGGCTGAGAGCATCTATCTGAACGGTCTGACACCACACTGTGCTGGTGAGGACA
TAGCTGTCATTGAGAACATGAAGTAGCTCGAGTCGACGGATCCGCGGCCCGCGCATGCCCATGGTCTCTA
GCTTGATCTGGTTACCACTAAACCAGCCTCAAGAACACCCGAATGGAGTCTCTAAGCTACATAATACCAA
CTTACACTTTACAAAATGTTGTCCCCCAAAATGTAGCCATTCGTATCTGCTCCTAATAAAAAGAAAGTTT
CTTCACATTCTAAAAAAAAAAAAAAAAAAAAAAAAAAAMCCCCCCCCCCCCCCCTGCAGGCGGCGCTTAA
GTATCCGTACGACGTCCCGGACTACGCGTAAGAATTCGCGGCGCCTAGGGCGGCCGGCGCGGCTAGCTTG
AGTATTCTATAGTGTCACCTAAATAGCTTGGCGTAATCATGGTCATAGCTGTTTCCTGTGTGAAATTGTT
ATCCGCTCACAATTCCACACAACATACGAGCCGGAAGCATAAAGTGTAAAGCCTGGGGTGCCTAATGAGT
GAGCTAACTCACATTAATTGCGTTGCGCTCACTGCCCGCTTTCCAGTCGGGAAACCTGTCGTGCCAGCTG
CATTAATGAATCGGCCAACGCGCGGGGAGAGGCGGTTTGCGTATTGGGCGCTCTTCCGCTTCCTCGCTCA
CTGACTCGCTGCGCTCGGTCGTTCGGCTGCGGCGAGCGGTATCAGCTCACTCAAAGGCGGTAATACGGTT
ATCCACAGAATCAGGGGATAACGCAGGAAAGAACATGTGAGCAAAAGGCCAGCAAAAGGCCAGGAACCGT
AAAAAGGCCGCGTTGCTGGCGTTTTTCCATAGGCTCCGCCCCCCTGACGAGCATCACAAAAATCGACGCT
CAAGTCAGAGGTGGCGAAACCCGACAGGACTATAAAGATACCAGGCGTTTCCCCCTGGAAGCTCCCTCGT
GCGCTCTCCTGTTCCGACCCTGCCGCTTACCGGATACCTGTCCGCCTTTCTCCCTTCGGGAAGCGTGGCG
CTTTCTCATAGCTCACGCTGTAGGTATCTCAGTTCGGTGTAGGTCGTTCGCTCCAAGCTGGGCTGTGTGC
ACGAACCCCCCGTTCAGCCCGACCGCTGCGCCTTATCCGGTAACTATCGTCTTGAGTCCAACCCGGTAAG
ACACGACTTATCGCCACTGGCAGCAGCCACTGGTAACAGGATTAGCAGAGCGAGGTATGTAGGCGGTGCT
ACAGAGTTCTTGAAGTGGTGGCCTAACTACGGCTACACTAGAAGAACAGTATTTGGTATCTGCGCTCTGC
TGAAGCCAGTTACCTTCGGAAAAAGAGTTGGTAGCTCTTGATCCGGCAAACAAACCACCGCTGGTAGCGG
TGGTTTTTTTGTTTGCAAGCAGCAGATTACGCGCAGAAAAAAAGGATCTCAA
Features (pLannotate 1.2.2; 18 found; start..end, strand, type, name):
    171..1031    -  CDS            AmpR: β-lactamase; bla; confers resistance to ampicillin, carbenicillin, and related antibiotics
   1032..1136    -  promoter       AmpR promoter: bla
   1231..1266    +  CDS            rop (fragment): Rop protein, which maintains plasmids at low copy number; rop
   1368..1467    +  misc_feature   bom (fragment): basis of mobility region from pBR322
   1473..1630    -  CDS            lacZα (fragment): LacZα fragment of β-galactosidase; lacZ fragment
   1633..1651    +  promoter       T7 promoter: promoter for bacteriophage T7 RNA polymerase
   1659..1676    +  misc_feature   MCS (fragment): pUC18/19 multiple cloning site
   1683..1725    +  5'UTR          Xenopus globin 5'-UTR: translational enhancer from the 5'-UTR of the major beta-globin gene of Xenopus laevis
   1771..3000    +  CDS            Kcnk2: KCNK2_MOUSE - Experimental evidence at protein level: Swiss-Prot protein existence level 1. Ion channel that contributes to passive transmembrane potassium transport. Reversibly converts between a voltage-insensitive potassium leak channel and a voltage-dependent outward rectifying potassium channel in a phosphorylation-dependent manner. In astrocytes, forms mostly heterodimeric potassium channels with KCNK1, with only a minor proportion of functional channels containing homodimeric KCNK2 (PubMed:24496152). In astrocytes, the heterodimer formed by KCNK1 and KCNK2 is required for rapid glutamat
   3064..4293    +  CDS            Kcnk2: KCNK2_MOUSE - Experimental evidence at protein level: Swiss-Prot protein existence level 1. Ion channel that contributes to passive transmembrane potassium transport. Reversibly converts between a voltage-insensitive potassium leak channel and a voltage-dependent outward rectifying potassium channel in a phosphorylation-dependent manner. In astrocytes, forms mostly heterodimeric potassium channels with KCNK1, with only a minor proportion of functional channels containing homodimeric KCNK2 (PubMed:24496152). In astrocytes, the heterodimer formed by KCNK1 and KCNK2 is required for rapid glutamat
   4361..4486    +  3'UTR          Xenopus globin 3'-UTR: 3'-UTR of the major beta-globin gene of Xenopus laevis
   4552..4574    +  CDS            3xHA (fragment): three tandem HA epitope tags
   4626..4644    -  promoter       SP6 promoter: promoter for bacteriophage SP6 RNA polymerase
   4686..4702    -  protein_bind   lac operator: The lac repressor binds to the lac operator to inhibit transcription in E. coli. This inhibition can be relieved by adding lactose or isopropyl-β-D-thiogalactopyranoside (IPTG). lac repressor encoded by lacI
   4710..4740    -  promoter       lac promoter: promoter for the E. coli lac operon
   4755..4776    -  protein_bind   CAP binding site: CAP binding activates transcription in the presence of cAMP. E. coli catabolite activator protein
   4789..4881    -  CDS            lacI (fragment): lac repressor; lacI; The lac repressor binds to the lac operator to inhibit transcription in E. coli. This inhibition can be relieved by adding lactose or isopropyl-β-D-thiogalactopyranoside (IPTG).
   5064..5652    -  rep_origin     ori: high-copy-number ColE1/pMB1/pBR322/pUC origin of replication
