[The description below was written by a language model from this plasmid's Addgene catalogue record and pLannotate feature annotations shown in this document.]
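Description:
pGEMHE:mTREK-1(tandem wt-S131C) is a bacterial plasmid built on the pGEMHE backbone. It serves as a template for in vitro transcription of capped RNA destined for expression in Xenopus oocytes. It is maintained in E. coli at high copy through a ColE1/pUC-type origin and selected with ampicillin via the β-lactamase gene and its native promoter. The feature table also lists several short backbone remnants (lacZα, rop, bom and lacI fragments, the lac promoter/operator, and a small hit to a 3xHA fragment downstream of the 3′ UTR). These appear to be vector leftovers rather than functional parts of the payload.

The expression cassette is driven by a T7 RNA polymerase promoter. This is followed by the Xenopus laevis β-globin 5′ UTR, the insert cloned between HindIII and XhoI sites, and the Xenopus β-globin 3′ UTR. The globin UTRs are the characteristic pGEMHE elements that enhance stability and translation of injected transcripts in oocytes. An SP6 promoter sits downstream in the opposite orientation.

The insert consists of two copies of mouse Kcnk2, which encodes the K2P potassium channel TREK-1, arranged head to tail on the same strand and separated by a short gap that presumably encodes a linker. K2P channels function as dimers, so this tandem design yields a concatenated channel with defined subunit composition: one wild-type protomer and one carrying the S131C substitution. The mutation is recorded as S562C, apparently reflecting numbering across the concatemer. The catalogued insert size of 1236 bp corresponds to roughly one copy, whereas the annotated sequence contains two. The associated work concerns covalent chemogenetic K2P channel activators, which suggests the engineered cysteine serves as a ligand attachment site.
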