Addgene plasmid #224759: pGEMHE:mTREK-1(tandem wt-S131C)
Purpose: In vitro transcription for Oocyte expression of mTREK-1(tandem wt-S131C)
Depositing lab: Dan Minor. Depositing organization: University of California, San Francisco (UCSF). Publication: Development of covalent chemogenetic K(2P) channel activators. Deal PE, Lee H, Mondal A, Lolicato M, Mendonca PRF, Black H, Jang S, El-Hilali X, Bryant C, Isacoff EY, Renslo AR, Minor DL Jr. Cell Chem Biol. 2024 Jul 18;31(7):1305-1323.e9. doi: 10.1016/j.chembiol.2024.06.006. PubMed 39029456.
Backbone
  Vector backbone: pGEMHE
  Vector type: In vitro transcription for Oocyte expression
Growth in bacteria
  Bacterial resistance: Ampicillin, 100 μg/mL
  Growth temperature: 37°C
  Growth strain: DH5alpha
  Copy number: High Copy
Gene/Insert
  Gene/Insert name: Tandem TREK-1 (wt-S131C) (alt names: Kcnk2; TREK-1)
  Species: M. musculus (mouse)
  Insert size (bp): 1236
  Mutation: S562C
  Entrez Gene: Kcnk2 (a.k.a. A430027H14Rik, TREK-1)
  Promoter: T7
  Cloning method: Restriction Enzyme; 5′ cloning site Hind III (not destroyed); 3′ cloning site XhoI (not destroyed)
  Sequencing primers: 5′ TAATACGACTCACTATAGGG; 3′ TCGGGTGTTCTTGAGGCTGG
Terms and licenses: Academic/Nonprofit Terms; Industry Terms: Not Available to Industry
How to cite: pGEMHE:mTREK-1(tandem wt-S131C) was a gift from Dan Minor (Addgene plasmid # 224759 ; http://n2t.net/addgene:224759 ; RRID:Addgene_224759)
